Addgene plasmid #91358: pHH0103_NPHP1-1/1
Purpose: Protein expression and purification of human SH3 domain construct NPHP1-1/1
Depositing lab: Sachdev Sidhu. Depositing organization: University of Toronto. Publication: Comprehensive Analysis of the Human SH3 Domain Family Reveals a Wide Variety of Non-canonical Specificities. Teyra J, Huang H, Jain S, Guan X, Dong A, Liu Y, Tempel W, Min J, Tong Y, Kim PM, Bader GD, Sidhu SS. Structure. 2017 Oct 3;25(10):1598-1610.e3. doi: 10.1016/j.str.2017.07.017. Epub 2017 Sep 7. PubMed 28890361.
Backbone
  Vector backbone: pHH0103
  Vector type: Bacterial Expression
Growth in bacteria
  Bacterial resistance: Ampicillin, 100 μg/mL
  Growth temperature: 37°C
  Growth strain: DH5alpha
  Copy number: Low Copy
Gene/Insert
  Gene/Insert name: NPHP1-1/1
  Species: H. sapiens (human)
  Insert size (bp): 224
  Entrez Gene: NPHP1 (a.k.a. JBTS4, NPH1, SLSN1)
  Cloning method: Restriction Enzyme; 5′ cloning site Sfi1 (unknown if destroyed); 3′ cloning site Not1 (unknown if destroyed)
Terms and licenses: Academic/Nonprofit Terms; Industry Terms: Not Available to Industry
How to cite: pHH0103_NPHP1-1/1 was a gift from Sachdev Sidhu (Addgene plasmid # 91358 ; http://n2t.net/addgene:91358 ; RRID:Addgene_91358)
