[The description below was written by a language model from this plasmid's Addgene catalogue record and pLannotate feature annotations shown in this document.]
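Description:
pHH0103_NPHP1-1/1 is a bacterial expression plasmid of about 6.9 kb, built on the pHH0103 backbone, for producing and purifying the SH3 domain of human nephrocystin-1 (NPHP1) in E. coli. It is one of a set of constructs covering the human SH3 domain family; the "1/1" suffix presumably marks this as the only SH3 domain in the protein, although the record does not explain the naming. The plasmid replicates from a pBR322/ColE1-type origin and is selected with ampicillin through the TEM beta-lactamase gene and its native promoter. The catalogue lists it as low copy. The bom region and interrupted rop fragments point to pBR322 ancestry, and an f1 origin sits within the rop region.

Expression is driven by the strong hybrid tac promoter, which is controlled by a downstream lac operator. A plasmid-borne lacI gene under the lacIq promoter supplies abundant repressor, so transcription stays off until IPTG is added. The open reading frame begins with a 6xHis tag, followed by Schistosoma japonicum glutathione S-transferase and then the 224 bp NPHP1 insert, cloned between SfiI and NotI sites. The fusion can therefore be captured on either nickel or glutathione resin. The annotation tool matched the insert to the canine NPHP1 orthologue, which reflects sequence conservation; the catalogue gives the species as human.

Downstream of the insert are an fd phage terminator and two fragments of M13 gene III. Together with the f1 origin, they suggest the backbone derives from a phage-display phagemid, though the record does not say so or show that gene III is expressed. Short tetracycline resistance and tet promoter fragments are non-functional remnants.
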