Features (pLannotate 1.2.2; 21 found; start..end, strand, type, name):
     63..140     +  promoter       lacIq promoter: lacI (mutant); In the lacIq allele, a single base change in the promoter boosts expression of the lacI gene about 10-fold.
    141..1223    +  CDS            lacI: lac repressor; lacI; The lac repressor binds to the lac operator to inhibit transcription in E. coli. This inhibition can be relieved by adding lactose or isopropyl-β-D-thiogalactopyranoside (IPTG).
   1236..1257    +  protein_bind   CAP binding site: CAP binding activates transcription in the presence of cAMP. E. coli catabolite activator protein
   1276..1293    +  promoter       tet promoter (fragment): E. coli promoter for tetracycline efflux protein gene
   1466..1494    +  promoter       tac promoter: strong E. coli promoter; hybrid between the trp and lac UV5 promoters
   1502..1518    +  protein_bind   lac operator: The lac repressor binds to the lac operator to inhibit transcription in E. coli. This inhibition can be relieved by adding lactose or isopropyl-β-D-thiogalactopyranoside (IPTG). lac repressor encoded by lacI
   1603..1620    +  CDS            6xHis: 6xHis affinity tag
   1636..2289    +  CDS            GST26_SCHJA: Experimental evidence at protein level: Swiss-Prot protein existence level 1. GST isoenzymes appear to play a central role in the parasite detoxification system. Other functions are also suspected including a role in increasing the solubility of haematin in the parasite gut. From Schistosoma japonicum (Blood fluke).
   2377..2556    +  CDS            NPHP1 (fragment): NPHP1_CANLF - Also known as NPH1. Experimental evidence at protein level: Swiss-Prot protein existence level 1. Together with BCAR1 it may play a role in the control of epithelial cell polarity (By similarity). Involved in the organization of apical junctions in kidney cells together with NPHP4 and RPGRIP1L/NPHP8 (By similarity). Does not seem to be strictly required for ciliogenesis (By similarity). Seems to help to recruit PTK2B/PYK2 to cell matrix adhesions, thereby initiating phosphorylation of PTK2B/PYK2 and PTK2B/PYK2-dependent signaling (By similarity). May play a role in the regulation
   2575..2622    +  terminator     fd terminator (sequence withheld): central terminator from bacteriophage fd (Otsuka and Kunisawa, 1982)
   2627..2839    +  CDS            M13 gene III (fragment) (sequence partly withheld): pIII; III; minor coat protein
   2854..3324    +  CDS            M13 gene III (fragment) (sequence partly withheld): pIII; III; minor coat protein
   3346..3416    +  CDS            TcR (fragment): tetracycline efflux protein; tet; confers resistance to tetracycline
   3658..4038    -  CDS            YPB1_ECOLX: Protein predicted: Swiss-Prot protein existence level 4. From Escherichia coli.
   4055..4206    +  CDS            rop (fragment): Rop protein, which maintains plasmids at low copy number; rop
   4242..4670    -  rep_origin     f1 ori (sequence partly withheld): f1 bacteriophage origin of replication; arrow indicates direction of (+) strand synthesis
   4679..4718    +  CDS            rop (fragment): Rop protein, which maintains plasmids at low copy number; rop
   4820..4960    +  misc_feature   bom: basis of mobility region from pBR322
   5146..5733    -  rep_origin     ori: high-copy-number ColE1/pMB1/pBR322/pUC origin of replication
   5907..6764    -  CDS            bla: BLAT_ECOLX - Experimental evidence at protein level: Swiss-Prot protein existence level 1. TEM-type are the most prevalent beta-lactamases in enterobacteria; they hydrolyze the beta-lactam bond in susceptible beta-lactam antibiotics, thus conferring resistance to penicillins and cephalosporins. TEM-3 and TEM-4 are capable of hydrolyzing cefotaxime and ceftazidime. TEM-5 is capable of hydrolyzing ceftazidime. TEM-6 is capable of hydrolyzing ceftazidime and aztreonam. TEM-8/CAZ-2, TEM- 16/CAZ-7 and TEM-24/CAZ-6 are markedly active against ceftazidime. IRT- 4 shows resistance to beta-lactamase in
   6765..6869    -  promoter       AmpR promoter: bla
>Addgene plasmid #91358 | pHH0103_NPHP1-1/1 | addgene full sequence | sequence record 192222 | Addgene NGS Result
ATCATGACATTAACCTATAAAAATAGGCGTATCACGAGGCCCTTTCGTCTTCAAGAATTCCCGACACCAT
CGAATGGTGCAAAACCTTTCGCGGTATGGCATGATAGCGCCCGGAAGAGAGTCAATTCAGGGTGGTGAAT
GTGAAACCAGTAACGTTATACGATGTCGCAGAGTATGCCGGTGTCTCTTATCAGACCGTTTCCCGCGTGG
TGAACCAGGCCAGCCACGTTTCTGCGAAAACGCGGGAAAAAGTGGAAGCGGCGATGGCGGAGCTGAATTA
CATTCCCAACCGCGTGGCACAACAACTGGCGGGCAAACAGTCGTTGCTGATTGGCGTTGCCACCTCCAGT
CTGGCCCTGCACGCGCCGTCGCAAATTGTCGCGGCGATTAAATCTCGCGCCGATCAACTGGGTGCCAGCG
TGGTGGTGTCGATGGTAGAACGAAGCGGCGTCGAAGCCTGTAAAGCGGCGGTGCACAATCTTCTCGCGCA
ACGCGTCAGTGGGCTGATCATTAACTATCCGCTGGATGACCAGGATGCCATTGCTGTGGAAGCTGCCTGC
ACTAATGTTCCGGCGTTATTTCTTGATGTCTCTGACCAGACACCCATCAACAGTATTATTTTCTCCCATG
AAGACGGTACGCGACTGGGCGTGGAGCATCTGGTCGCATTGGGTCACCAGCAAATCGCGCTGTTAGCGGG
CCCATTAAGTTCTGTCTCGGCGCGTCTGCGTCTGGCTGGCTGGCATAAATATCTCACTCGCAATCAAATT
CAGCCGATAGCGGAACGGGAAGGCGACTGGAGTGCCATGTCCGGTTTTCAACAAACCATGCAAATGCTGA
ATGAGGGCATCGTTCCCACTGCGATGCTGGTTGCCAACGATCAGATGGCGCTGGGCGCAATGCGCGCCAT
TACCGAGTCCGGGCTGCGCGTTGGTGCGGATATCTCGGTAGTGGGATACGACGATACCGAAGACAGCTCA
TGTTATATCCCGCCGTTAACCACCATCAAACAGGATTTTCGCCTGCTGGGGCAAACCAGCGTGGACCGCT
TGCTGCAACTCTCTCAGGGCCAGGCGGTGAAGGGCAATCAGCTGTTGCCCGTCTCACTGGTGAAAAGAAA
AACCACCCTGGCGCCCAATACGCAAACCGCCTCTCCCCGCGCGTTGGCCGATTCATTAATGCAGCTGGCA
CGACAGGTTTCCCGACTGGAAAGCGGGCAGTGAGCGCAACGCAATTAATGTAAGTTAGCTCACTCATTAG
GCACAATTCTCATGTTTGACAGCTTATCATCGACTGCACGGTGCACCAATGCTTCTGGCGTCAGGCAGCC
ATCGGAAGCTGTGGTATGGCTGTGCAGGTCGTAAATCACTGCATAATTCGTGTCGCTCAAGGCGCACTCC
CGTTCTGGATAATGTTTTTTGCGCCGACATCATAACGGTTCTGGCAAATATTCTGAAATGAGCTGTTGAC
AATTAATCATCGGCTCGTATAATGTGTGGAATTGTGAGCGGATAACAATTTCACACAGGAAACAGCCAGT
CCGTTTAGGTGTTTTCACGAGCACTTCACCAACAAGGACCATAGATTATGAAAATCGAAGAACACCATCA
CCATCACCATTCCAGCGGTAAGCTTATGTCCCCTATACTAGGTTATTGGAAAATTAAGGGCCTTGTGCAA
CCCACTCGACTTCTTTTGGAATATCTTGAAGAAAAATATGAAGAGCATTTGTATGAGCGCGATGAAGGTG
ATAAATGGCGAAACAAAAAGTTTGAATTGGGTTTGGAGTTTCCCAATCTTCCTTATTATATTGATGGTGA
TGTTAAATTAACACAGTCTATGGCCATCATACGTTATATAGCTGACAAGCACAACATGTTGGGTGGTTGT
CCAAAAGAGCGTGCAGAGATTTCAATGCTTGAAGGAGCGGTTTTGGATATTAGATACGGTGTTTCGAGAA
TTGCATATAGTAAAGACTTTGAAACTCTCAAAGTTGATTTTCTTAGCAAGCTACCTGAAATGCTGAAAAT
GTTCGAAGATCGTTTATGTCATAAAACATATTTAAATGGTGATCATGTAACCCATCCTGACTTCATGTTG
TATGACGCTCTTGATGTTGTTTTATACATGGACCCAATGTGCCTGGATGCGTTCCCAAAATTAGTTTGTT
TTAAAAAACGTATTGAAGCTATCCCACAAATTGATAAGTACTTGAAATCCAGCAAGTATATAGCATGGCC
TTTGCAGGGCTGGCAAGCCACGTTTGGTGGTGGCGACCATCCTCCAAAATCGGATCTGGAAGTTCTGTTC
CAGGGGCCCCTGTCCAGCGGTCTGGTTCCGCGTGGTTCCGGTACCGCGGCCCAGCCGGCCATGGCCCAGG
GCGCGCTGGAAGAATACATTGCCGTTGGTGATTTCACCGCACAGCAAGTTGGTGATCTGACCTTTAAAAA
AGGTGAAATTCTGCTGGTCATTGAAAAAAAACCGGATGGTTGGTGGATTGCCAAAGATGCCAAAGGTAAC
GAAGGTCTGGTTCCACGTACCTATCTGGAACCATATTCCGCGGCCGCATA
[142 nt withheld, positions 2571-2712]
C
[98 nt withheld, positions 2714-2811]
AGTTTGTACTGGTGACGAAACTCAGTGTCTAGCTAGAGTGGC
[149 nt withheld, positions 2854-3002]
T
[41 nt withheld, positions 3004-3044]
T
[62 nt withheld, positions 3046-3107]
A
[35 nt withheld, positions 3109-3143]
CCTCCCTCAATCGGTTGAATGTCGCCCTTTTGTCTTTGGCGCTGGTAAACCATATGAA
[86 nt withheld, positions 3202-3287]
T
[54 nt withheld, positions 3289-3342]
CTAGCGCCGCCCTATACCTTGTCTGCCTCCCCGCGTTGCGTCGCGGTGCATGGAGCCGGGCCACCTCGAC
CTGAATGGAAGCCGGCGGCACCTCGCTAACGGATTCACCACTCCAAGAATTGGAGCCAATCAATTCTTGC
GGAGAACTGTGAATGCGCAAACCAACCCTTGGCAGAACATATCCATCGCGTCCGCCATCTCCAGCAGCCG
CACGCGGCGCATCTCGGGCAGCGTTGGGTCCTGGCCACGGGTGCGCATGATCGTGCTCCTGTCGTTGAGG
ACCCGGCTAGGCTGGCGGGGTTGCCTTACTGGTTAGCAGAATGAATCACCGATACGCGAGCGAACGTGAA
GCGACTGCTGCTGCAAAACGTCTGCGACCTGAGCAACAACATGAATGGTCTTCGGTTTCCGTGTTTCGTA
AAGTCTGGAAACGCGGAAGTCAGCGCCCTGCACCATTATGTTCCGGATCTGCATCGCAGGATGCTGCTGG
CTACCCTGTGGAACACCTACATCTGTATTAACGAAGCGCTGGCATTGACCCTGAGTGATTTTTCTCTGGT
CCCGCCGCATCCATACCGCCAGTTGTTTACCCTCACAACGTTCCAGTAACCGGGCATGTTCATCATCAGT
AACCCGTATCGTGAGCATCCTCTCTCGTTTCATCGGTATCATTACCCCCATGAACAGAAATCCCCCTTAC
ACGGAGGCATCAGTGACCAAACAGGAAAAAACCGCCCTTAACATGGCCCGCTTTATCAGAAGCCAGACAT
TAACGCTTCTGGAGAAACTCAACGAGCTGGACGCGGATGAACAGGCAGACATCTGTGAATCGCTTCACGA
CCACGCTGATGAGCTTTACCGCAGGATCCGCGAAATTGTAAGCGTTAATATTTTGTTAAAATTCGCGTTA
AATTTTTGTTAAATCAGCTCATTTTTTAACCAATAGGCCGAAATCGGCAAAATCCCTTATAAATCAAAAG
AATAGACCGAGATAGGGT
[37 nt withheld, positions 4341-4377]
AAAGAACGTGGACTCCAACGTCAAAGG
[49 nt withheld, positions 4405-4453]
T
[91 nt withheld, positions 4455-4545]
G
[124 nt withheld, positions 4547-4670]
CGCGGATCCTGCCTCGCGCGTTTCGGTGATGACGGTGAAAACCTCTGACACATGCAGCTCCCGGAGACGG
TCACAGCTTGTCTGTAAGCGGATGCCGGGAGCAGACAAGCCCGTCAGGGCGCGTCAGCGGGTGTTGGCGG
GTGTCGGGGCGCAGCCATGACCCAGTCACGTAGCGATAGCGGAGTGTATACTGGCTTAACTATGCGGCAT
CAGAGCAGATTGTACTGAGAGTGCACCATATGCGGTGTGAAATACCGCACAGATGCGTAAGGAGAAAATA
CCGCATCAGGCGCTCTTCCGCTTCCTCGCTCACTGACTCGCTGCGCTCGGTCGTTCGGCTGCGGCGAGCG
GTATCAGCTCACTCAAAGGCGGTAATACGGTTATCCACAGAATCAGGGGATAACGCAGGAAAGAACATGT
GAGCAAAAGGCCAGCAAAAGGCCAGGAACCGTAAAAAGGCCGCGTTGCTGGCGTTTTTCCATAGGCTCCG
CCCCCCTGACGAGCATCACAAAAATCGACGCTCAAGTCAGAGGTGGCGAAACCCGACAGGACTATAAAGA
TACCAGGGTTTCCCCCTGGAAGCTCCCTCGTGCGCTCTCCTGTTCCGACCCTGCCGCTTACCGGATACCT
GTCCGCCTTTCTCCCTTCGGGAAGCGTGGCGCTTTCTCATAGCTCACGCTGTAGGTATCTCAGTTCGGTG
TAGGTCGTTCGCTCCAAGCTGGGCTGTGTGCACGAACCCCCCGTTCAGCCCGACCGCTGCGCCTTATCCG
GTAACTATCGTCTTGAGTCCAACCCGGTAAGACACGACTTATCGCCACTGGCAGCAGCCACTGGTAACAG
GATTAGCAGAGCGAGGTATGTAGGCGGTGCTACAGAGTTCTTGAAGTGGTGGCCTAACTACGGCTACACT
AGAAGGACAGTATTTGGTATCTGCGCTCTGCTGAAGCCAGTTACCTTCGGAAAAAGAGTTGGTAGCTCTT
GATCCGGCAAACAAACCACCGCTGGTAGCGGTGGTTTTTTTGTTTGCAAGCAGCAGATTACGCGCAGAAA
AAAAGGATCTCAAGAAGATCCTTTGATCTTTTCTACGGGGTCTGACGCTCAGTGGAACGAAAACTCACGT
TAAGGGATTTTGGTCATGAGATTATCAAAAAGGATCTTCACCTAGATCCTTTTAAATTAAAAATGAAGTT
TTAAATCAATCTAAAGTATATATGAGTAAACTTGGTCTGACAGTTACCAATGCTTAATCAGTGAGGCACC
TATCTCAGCGATCTGTCTATTTCGTTCATCCATAGTTGCCTGACTCCCCGTCGTGTAGATAACTACGATA
CGGGAGGGCTTACCATCTGGCCCCAGTGCTGCAATGATACCGCGAGACCCACGCTCACCGGCTCCAGATT
TATCAGCAATAAACCAGCCAGCCGGAAGGGCCGAGCGCAGAAGTGGTCCTGCAACTTTATCCGCCTCCAT
CCAGTCTATTAATTGTTGCCGGGAAGCTAGAGTAAGTAGTTCGCCAGTTAATAGTTTGCGCAACGTTGTT
GCCATTGCTGCAGGCATCGTGGTGTCACGCTCGTCGTTTGGTATGGCTTCATTCAGCTCCGGTTCCCAAC
GATCAAGGCGAGTTACATGATCCCCCATATTGTGCAAAAAAGCGGTTAGCTCCTTCGGTCCTCCGATCGT
TGTCAGAAGTAAGTTGGCCGCAGTGTTATCACTCATGGTTATGGCAGCACTGCATAATTCTCTTACTGTC
ATGCCATCCGTAAGATGCTTTTCTGTGACTGGTGAGTACTCAACCAAGTCATTCTGAGAATAGTGTATGC
GGCGACCGAGTTGCTCTTGCCCGGCGTCAACACGGGATAATACCGCGCCACATAGCAGAACTTTAAAAGT
GCTCATCATTGGAAAACGTTCTTCGGGGCGAAAACTCTCAAGGATCTTACCGCTGTTGAGATCCAGTTCG
ATGTAACCCACTCGTGCACCCAACTGATCTTCAGCATCTTTTACTTTCACCAGCGTTTCTGGGTGAGCAA
AAACAGGAAGGCAAAATGCCGCAAAAAAGGGAATAAGGGCGACACGGAAATGTTGAATACTCATACTCTT
CCTTTTTCAATATTATTGAAGCATTTATCAGGGTTATTGTCTCATGAGCGGATACATATTTGAATGTATT
TAGAAAAATAAACAAATAGGGGTTCCGCGCACATTTCCCCGAAAAGTGCCACCTGACGTCTAAGAAACCA
TTATT
