>Addgene plasmid #91358 | pHH0103_NPHP1-1/1 | depositor partial sequence | sequence record 175846 | insert sequence
GGTACCGAATTCGGATCCGCGCGCTGGAAGAATACATTGCCGTTGGTGATTTCACCGCACAGCAAGTTGG
TGATCTGACCTTTAAAAAAGGTGAAATTCTGCTGGTCATTGAAAAAAAACCGGATGGTTGGTGGATTGCC
AAAGATGCCAAAGGTAACGAAGGTCTGGTTCCACGTACCTATCTGGAACCATATTCCGCGGCCGCTAGCT
AAGTCGACGAGCTC
